Addgene plasmid #244085: pAAV.GFAP.(cyto).iGlucoSnFR2.HaloTag
Purpose: Cytosolic expression of green glucose sensor with non-responsive HaloTag
Depositing lab: Tim Brown & HHMI-JRC Tool Translation Team. Depositing organization: HHMI, Janelia Research Campus. Publication: iGlucoSnFR2: A genetically encoded fluorescent sensor for measuring intracellular or extracellular glucose in vivo in mouse brain. Marvin JS, Machler P, Meng C, Ates T, Patel RH, Adhikari R, Makurath MA, Ku Z, Feliciano D, Atasoy D, Cui G, Kleinfeld D, Brown TA. Sci Adv. 2025 Nov 14;11(46):eadz3889. doi: 10.1126/sciadv.adz3889. Epub 2025 Nov 12. PubMed 41223288.
Backbone
  Vector backbone: pAAV
  Vector type: AAV
Growth in bacteria
  Bacterial resistance: Ampicillin, 100 μg/mL
  Growth temperature: 37°C
  Growth strain: NEB Stable
  Copy number: High Copy
Gene/Insert
  Gene/Insert name: iGlucoSnFR2.HaloTag
  Species: M. musculus (mouse), Synthetic
  Tag / fusion protein: HaloTag (C terminal on insert)
  Cloning method: Restriction Enzyme; 5′ cloning site Unknown (unknown if destroyed)
Terms and licenses: Academic/Nonprofit Terms; Industry Terms: Not Available to Industry
How to cite: pAAV.GFAP.(cyto).iGlucoSnFR2.HaloTag was a gift from Tim Brown & HHMI-JRC Tool Translation Team (Addgene plasmid # 244085 ; http://n2t.net/addgene:244085 ; RRID:Addgene_244085)
