[The description below was written by a language model from this plasmid's Addgene catalogue record and pLannotate feature annotations shown in this document.]
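Description:
pAAV.GFAP.(cyto).iGlucoSnFR2.HaloTag is a 7,362-nt AAV transfer plasmid built on a pAAV backbone, designed for packaging a genetically encoded glucose sensor into recombinant adeno-associated virus. It is propagated in E. coli through a high-copy ColE1/pUC-type origin and selected with ampicillin via the β-lactamase gene and its native promoter. An f1 phage origin is also present, along with small lacZα and lacI remnants from the parental cloning vector. Two AAV2 inverted terminal repeats (one annotated only as a fragment) flank the expression cassette and define the segment that is replicated and packaged into viral particles. A recombination-deficient host strain is recorded for growth, consistent with the need to keep the ITRs intact.

The payload is iGlucoSnFR2, a green fluorescent glucose sensor, fused at its C terminus to HaloTag. In the feature table the sensor's fluorescent module is picked up as a GFP-derived coding region, and HaloTag appears as the dhaA haloalkane dehalogenase from which it was engineered. The remaining sensor sequence, including its glucose-binding portion, is not annotated. According to the record, the HaloTag is non-responsive to glucose, so once labelled with a fluorescent ligand it can plausibly serve as a stable reference signal alongside the glucose-dependent green signal. The "cyto" designation and stated purpose indicate cytosolic rather than surface-displayed expression. The plasmid name points to a GFAP promoter, commonly used to target astrocytes, and the unannotated stretch upstream of the coding region is presumably where it lies, though the feature table does not identify it. A WPRE and an SV40 polyadenylation signal follow the fusion to enhance transcript stability and processing. The associated work concerns measuring intracellular or extracellular glucose in vivo in mouse brain.
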