Features (pLannotate 1.2.2; 13 found; start..end, strand, type, name):
     44..472     -  rep_origin     f1 ori (sequence partly withheld): f1 bacteriophage origin of replication; arrow indicates direction of (+) strand synthesis
    477..546     -  CDS            lacZα (fragment): LacZα fragment of β-galactosidase; lacZ fragment
    541..673     -  repeat_region  AAV2 ITR (fragment): inverted terminal repeat of adeno-associated virus serotype 2 inverted
   2437..3156    +  CDS            cEGFP: cEGFP is a basic (constitutively fluorescent) green fluorescent protein published in 2008, derived from Aequorea victoria.
   3421..4299    +  CDS            dhaA: DHAA_PSEPV - Experimental evidence at protein level: Swiss-Prot protein existence level 1. Catalyzes hydrolytic cleavage of carbon-halogen bonds in halogenated aliphatic compounds, leading to the formation of the corresponding primary alcohols, halide ions and protons. Has a broad substrate specificity, as it is able to dehalogenate mono- and di- chlorinated and brominated alkanes (up to at least C10), and the two isomers of 1,3-dichloropropene to 3-chloroallyl alcohol; the highest activity was found with 1,2-dibromoethane, while no activity was observed with the analog 1,2-dichloroethane. Fro
   4364..4952    +  misc_feature   WPRE: woodchuck hepatitis virus posttranscriptional regulatory element
   4980..5101    -  polyA_signal   SV40 poly(A) signal: SV40 polyadenylation signal
   5124..5192    -  CDS            large T antigen (fragment): large T antigen from SV40 (simian virus 40)
   5263..5396    +  repeat_region  AAV2 ITR: inverted terminal repeat of adeno-associated virus serotype 2 inverted
   5390..5446    -  CDS            lacI (fragment): lac repressor; lacI; The lac repressor binds to the lac operator to inhibit transcription in E. coli. This inhibition can be relieved by adding lactose or isopropyl-β-D-thiogalactopyranoside (IPTG).
   5629..6217    -  rep_origin     ori: high-copy-number ColE1/pMB1/pBR322/pUC origin of replication
   6388..7248    -  CDS            AmpR: β-lactamase; bla; confers resistance to ampicillin, carbenicillin, and related antibiotics
   7249..7353    -  promoter       AmpR promoter: bla
>Addgene plasmid #244085 | pAAV.GFAP.(cyto).iGlucoSnFR2.HaloTag | addgene full sequence | sequence record 486282 | Addgene NGS Result
CCGAAAAGTGCCACCTAAATTGTAAGCGTTAATATTTTGTTAAAATTCGCGTTAAATTTTTGTTAAATCA
GCTCATTTTTTAACCAATAGGCCGAAATCGGCAAAATCCCTTATAAATCAAAAGAATAGACCGAGATAGG
GT
[37 nt withheld, positions 143-179]
AAAGAACGTGGACTCCAACGTCAAAGG
[49 nt withheld, positions 207-255]
T
[91 nt withheld, positions 257-347]
G
[124 nt withheld, positions 349-472]
CCCATTCGCCATTCAGGCTGCGCAACTGTTGGGAAGGGCGATCGGTGCGGGCCTCTTCGCTATTACGCCA
GCTGCGCGCTCGCTCGCTCACTGAGGCCGCCCGGGCAAAGCCCGGGCGTCGGGCGACCTTTGGTCGCCCG
GCCTCAGTGAGCGAGCGAGCGCGCAGAGAGGGAGTGGCCAACTCCATCACTAGGGGTTCCTTGTAGTTAA
TGATTAACCCGCCATGCTACTTATCTACGTAGCCATGCTCTAGGAAGATCGTAGGTTAATTAATAACATA
TCCTGGTGTGGAGTAGGGGACGCTGCTCTGACAGAGGCTCGGGGGCCTGAGCTGGCTCTGTGAGCTGGGG
AGGAGGCAGACAGCCAGGCCTTTGTCTGCAAGCAGACCTGGCAGCATTGGGCTGGCCGCCCCCCAGGGCC
TCCTCTTCATGCCCAGTGAATGACTCACCTTGGCACAGACACAATGTTCGGGGTGGGCACAGTGCCTGCT
TCCCGCCGCACCCCAGCCCCCCTCAAATGCCTTCCGAGAAGCCCATTGAGCAGGGGGCTTGCATTGCACC
CCAGCCTGACAGCCTGGCATCTTGGGATAAAAGCAGCACAGCCCCCTAGGGGCTGCCCTTGCTGTGTGGC
GCCACCGGCGGTGGAGAACAAGGCTCTATTCAGCCTGTGCCCAGGAAAGGGGATCAGGGGATGCCCAGGC
ATGGACAGTGGGTGGCAGGGGGGGAGAGGAGGGCTGTCTGCTTCCCAGAAGTCCAAGGACACAAATGGGT
GAGGGGAGAGCTCTCCCCATAGCTGGGCTGCGGCCCAACCCCACCCCCTCAGGCTATGCCAGGGGGTGTT
GCCAGGGGCACCCGGGCATCGCCAGTCTAGCCCACTCCTTCATAAAGCCCTCGCATCCCAGGAGCGAGCA
GAGCCAGAGCAGGTTGGAGAGGAGACGCATCACCTCCGCTGCTCGCGGGGATCCCGCCACCATGGGCAGA
TCTAAGCTGGAGATTTTCTCTTGGTGGGCTGGGGATGAAGGCCCTGCCCTGGAGGCACTCATCAGACTGT
ATAAACAGAAGTATCCTGGAGTAGAGGTGATAAACGCCACTGTCACCGGAGGTGCCGGTGTAAATGCTCG
CGCTGTCCTTAAGACAAGGATGCTTGGTGGTGATCCTCCTGATACATTTCAAGTTGCAGCAGGGATGGAG
TTGATAGGCACATGGGTGGTGGCTAACAGAATGGAGGATCTCAGCGCCTTGTTTCGACAAGAGGGTTGGC
TTCAAGCCTTCCCCAAGGGCCTTATTGATCTGATTAGTTATAAAGGTGGTATATGGAGTGTGCCCGTTAA
TATTCACAGGTCAAACGTAATGTGGTATTTGCCTGCAAAGCTAAAAGAGTGGGGAGTTAACCCCCCACGG
ACTTGGGATGAGTTTCTTGCCACCTGTCAAACACTTAAACAAAAGGGTCTGGAAGCTCCACTGGCTCTCG
GGGAAAATTGGACACAACAACACCTCTGGGAGAGTGTCGCCTTGGCTGTATTGGGGCCTGATGATTGGAA
TAATCTGTGGAATGGGAAGCTGAAGTTCACAGACCCTAAAGCAGTTAGGGCATGGGAAGTCTTTGGCCGC
GTTTTGGACTGTGCCAACAAGGATGCAGCAGGCTTGTCTTGGCAGCAAGCTGTCGATCGGGTAGTACAGG
GGAAAGCCGCTTTTAACGTAATGGGCGACTGGGCAGCAGGATATATGACTACCACTCTCAAGTTGAAGCC
TGGTACAGATTTCGCATGGGCACCAAGTCCCGGGACACAGGGCGTCTTTATGATGGTTTCCGACTCTTTC
GGACTTCCCAAAGGAGCCAAAAATCGACAAAACGCTATCAACTGGCTTCGATTGGTCGGCTCTAAAGAAG
GTCAAGATACATTCAACCCACTGAAAGGGTCCATCGCTGCTCGGCTCGATAGCGACCCAAGCAAGTATCC
GTGTAACGTCTATATCACCGCCGACAAGCAGAAGAACGGCATCAAGGCGAACTTCAAGATCCGCCACAAC
GTGGAGGACGGCAGCGTGCAGCTCGCCGACCACTACCAGCAGAACACCCCCATCGGCGACGGCCCCGTGC
TGCTGCCCGACAACCACTACCTGGTGACCCAGTCCGTGCTGAGCAAAGACCCCAACGAGAAGCGCGATCA
CATGGTCCTGCTGGAGTTCGTGACCGCCGCCGGGATCACTCTCGGCATGGACGAGCTGTACAAGGGCGGT
ACCGGAGGGAGCATGAGCAAGGGCGAGGAGCTGTTCACCGGGGTGGTGCCCATCCTGGTCGAGCTGGACG
GCGACGTAAACGGCCACAAGTTCAGCGTGCGCGGCGAGGGCGAGGGCGATGCCACCAACGGCAAGCTGAC
CCTGAAGTTCATCTGCACCACCGGCAAGCTGCCCGTGCCCTGGCCCACCCTCGTGACCACCCTGACCTAC
GGCGTGCAGTGCTTCAGCCGCTACCCCGACCACATGAAGCAGCACGACTTCTTCAAGTCCGCCATGCCCG
AAGGCTACGTCCAGGAGCGCACCATCAGCTTCAAGGACGACGGCACCTACAAGACCCGCGCCGAGGTGAA
GTTCGAGGGCGACACCCTGGTGAACCGCATCGAGCTGAAGGGCATCGACTTCAAGGAGGACGGCAACATC
CTGGGGCACAAGCTGGAGTACAACTTTAACAACCCCAACGCATACGGACAGAGTGCAATGCGAGATTGGC
GGAGTAATCGCATCGTTGGCTCCCTGGTAGCAGGAGCAGTGGCCCCTGAAAGCTCCATGTCACAATTCGG
AACAGTAATGGAAATTTTCCTGCAAACACGCAACCCACAAGCAGCAGCAAATGCAGCACAAGCTATTGCT
GACCAAGTTGGCCTGGGTCGCCTTGGTCAGCTGCAGGGCGGAGGCTCGGGCGGAGGTGGGTCGGGTGGCG
GCGGATCAATGGCCGAGATCGGCACCGGCTTCCCCTTCGACCCCCACTACGTGGAGGTGCTGGGCGAGCG
CATGCACTACGTTGACGTGGGCCCCCGCGACGGCACCCCCGTGCTGTTCCTGCACGGCAACCCCACCAGC
AGCTACGTGTGGCGCAACATCATCCCCCACGTGGCCCCCACCCACCGCACTATCGCCCCCGACCTGATCG
GCATGGGCAAGAGCGACAAGCCCGACCTGGGCTACTTCTTCGACGACCACGTGCGCTTCATGGACGCCTT
CATCGAGGCCCTGGGCCTGGAGGAGGTGGTGCTGGTGATCCACGACTGGGGCAGCGCCCTGGGCTTCCAC
TGGGCCAAGCGCAACCCCGAGCGCGTGAAGGGCATCGCCTTCATGGAGTTCATCCGCCCCATCCCCACCT
GGGACGAGTGGCCCGAGTTCGCCCGCGAGACCTTCCAGGCCTTCCGCACCACCGACGTGGGCCGCAAGCT
GATCATCGACCAGAACGTGTTCATCGAGGGCACCCTGCCCATGGGCGTGGTGCGCCCCCTGACCGAGGTG
GAGATGGACCACTACCGCGAGCCCTTCCTGAACCCCGTGGACCGCGAGCCCCTGTGGCGCTTCCCCAACG
AGCTGCCCATCGCCGGCGAGCCCGCCAACATCGTGGCCCTGGTGGAGGAGTACATGGACTGGCTGCACCA
GAGCCCCGTGCCCAAGCTGCTGTTCTGGGGCACCCCCGGCGTGCTGATCCCCCCCGCCGAGGCCGCCCGC
CTGGCCAAGAGCCTGCCCAACGTTAAGGCCGTGGACATCGGCCCCGGCCTGAACCTGCTCCAGGAGGACA
ACCCCGACCTGATCGGCAGCGAGATCGCCCGCTGGCTGAGCACCCTCGAGATCAGCGGCCATCACCATCA
CCACCATTAAGAATTCGAAGCTTTTCGAATTAGCTTATCATAATCAACCTCTGGATTACAAAATTTGTGA
AAGATTGACTGGTATTCTTAACTATGTTGCTCCTTTTACGCTATGTGGATACGCTGCTTTAATGCCTTTG
TATCATGCTATTGCTTCCCGTATGGCTTTCATTTTCTCCTCCTTGTATAAATCCTGGTTGCTGTCTCTTT
ATGAGGAGTTGTGGCCCGTTGTCAGGCAACGTGGCGTGGTGTGCACTGTGTTTGCTGACGCAACCCCCAC
TGGTTGGGGCATTGCCACCACCTGTCAGCTCCTTTCCGGGACTTTCGCTTTCCCCCTCCCTATTGCCACG
GCGGAACTCATCGCCGCCTGCCTTGCCCGCTGCTGGACAGGGGCTCGGCTGTTGGGCACTGACAATTCCG
TGGTGTTGTCGGGGAAATCATCGTCCTTTCCTTGGCTGCTCGCCTGTGTTGCCACCTGGATTCTGCGCGG
GACGTCCTTCTGCTACGTCCCTTCGGCCCTCAATCCAGCGGACCTTCCTTCCCGCGGCCTGCTGCCGGCT
CTGCGGCCTCTTCCGCGTCTTCGCCTTCGCCCTCAGACGAGTCGGATCTCCCTTTGGGCCGCCTCCCCGC
ATCGGAGGCCGCTTCGAGCAGACATGATAAGATACATTGATGAGTTTGGACAAACCACAACTAGAATGCA
GTGAAAAAAATGCTTTATTTGTGAAATTTGTGATGCTATTGCTTTATTTGTAACCATTATAAGCTGCAAT
AAACAAGTTAACAACAACAATTGCATTCATTTTATGTTTCAGGTTCAGGGGGAGATGTGGGAGGTTTTTT
AAAGCAAGTAAAACCTCTACAAATGTGGTAAAATCGATAAGGATCTTCCTAGAGCATGGCTACGTAGATA
AGTAGCATGGCGGGTTAATCATTAACTACAAGGAACCCCTAGTGATGGAGTTGGCCACTCCCTCTCTGCG
CGCTCGCTCGCTCACTGAGGCCGGGCGACCAAAGGTCGCCCGACGCCCGGGCTTTGCCCGGGCGGCCTCA
GTGAGCGAGCGAGCGCGCAGCTGCATTAATGAATCGGCCAACGCGCGGGGAGAGGCGGTTTGCGTATTGG
GCGCTCTTCCGCTTCCTCGCTCACTGACTCGCTGCGCTCGGTCGTTCGGCTGCGGCGAGCGGTATCAGCT
CACTCAAAGGCGGTAATACGGTTATCCACAGAATCAGGGGATAACGCAGGAAAGAACATGTGAGCAAAAG
GCCAGCAAAAGGCCAGGAACCGTAAAAAGGCCGCGTTGCTGGCGTTTTTCCATAGGCTCCGCCCCCCTGA
CGAGCATCACAAAAATCGACGCTCAAGTCAGAGGTGGCGAAACCCGACAGGACTATAAAGATACCAGGCG
TTTCCCCCTGGAAGCTCCCTCGTGCGCTCTCCTGTTCCGACCCTGCCGCTTACCGGATACCTGTCCGCCT
TTCTCCCTTCGGGAAGCGTGGCGCTTTCTCATAGCTCACGCTGTAGGTATCTCAGTTCGGTGTAGGTCGT
TCGCTCCAAGCTGGGCTGTGTGCACGAACCCCCCGTTCAGCCCGACCGCTGCGCCTTATCCGGTAACTAT
CGTCTTGAGTCCAACCCGGTAAGACACGACTTATCGCCACTGGCAGCAGCCACTGGTAACAGGATTAGCA
GAGCGAGGTATGTAGGCGGTGCTACAGAGTTCTTGAAGTGGTGGCCTAACTACGGCTACACTAGAAGAAC
AGTATTTGGTATCTGCGCTCTGCTGAAGCCAGTTACCTTCGGAAAAAGAGTTGGTAGCTCTTGATCCGGC
AAACAAACCACCGCTGGTAGCGGTGGTTTTTTTGTTTGCAAGCAGCAGATTACGCGCAGAAAAAAAGGAT
CTCAAGAAGATCCTTTGATCTTTTCTACGGGGTCTGACGCTCAGTGGAACGAAAACTCACGTTAAGGGAT
TTTGGTCATGAGATTATCAAAAAGGATCTTCACCTAGATCCTTTTAAATTAAAAATGAAGTTTTAAATCA
ATCTAAAGTATATATGAGTAAACTTGGTCTGACAGTTACCAATGCTTAATCAGTGAGGCACCTATCTCAG
CGATCTGTCTATTTCGTTCATCCATAGTTGCCTGACTCCCCGTCGTGTAGATAACTACGATACGGGAGGG
CTTACCATCTGGCCCCAGTGCTGCAATGATACCGCGAGACCCACGCTCACCGGCTCCAGATTTATCAGCA
ATAAACCAGCCAGCCGGAAGGGCCGAGCGCAGAAGTGGTCCTGCAACTTTATCCGCCTCCATCCAGTCTA
TTAATTGTTGCCGGGAAGCTAGAGTAAGTAGTTCGCCAGTTAATAGTTTGCGCAACGTTGTTGCCATTGC
TACAGGCATCGTGGTGTCACGCTCGTCGTTTGGTATGGCTTCATTCAGCTCCGGTTCCCAACGATCAAGG
CGAGTTACATGATCCCCCATGTTGTGCAAAAAAGCGGTTAGCTCCTTCGGTCCTCCGATCGTTGTCAGAA
GTAAGTTGGCCGCAGTGTTATCACTCATGGTTATGGCAGCACTGCATAATTCTCTTACTGTCATGCCATC
CGTAAGATGCTTTTCTGTGACTGGTGAGTACTCAACCAAGTCATTCTGAGAATAGTGTATGCGGCGACCG
AGTTGCTCTTGCCCGGCGTCAATACGGGATAATACCGCGCCACATAGCAGAACTTTAAAAGTGCTCATCA
TTGGAAAACGTTCTTCGGGGCGAAAACTCTCAAGGATCTTACCGCTGTTGAGATCCAGTTCGATGTAACC
CACTCGTGCACCCAACTGATCTTCAGCATCTTTTACTTTCACCAGCGTTTCTGGGTGAGCAAAAACAGGA
AGGCAAAATGCCGCAAAAAAGGGAATAAGGGCGACACGGAAATGTTGAATACTCATACTCTTCCTTTTTC
AATATTATTGAAGCATTTATCAGGGTTATTGTCTCATGAGCGGATACATATTTGAATGTATTTAGAAAAA
TAAACAAATAGGGGTTCCGCGCACATTTCC
